>Addgene plasmid #193768 | pCW-ND-Cdt1Δ499-546-HA-Puro | addgene full sequence | sequence record 380214 | Addgene Partial NGS Result
AATTCTCGACCTCGAGACAAATGGCAGTATTCATCCACAATTTTAAAAGAAAAGGGGGGATTGGGGGGTA
CAGTGCAGGGGAAAGAATAGTAGACATAATAGCAACAGACATACAAACTAAAGAATTACAAAAACAAATT
ACAAAAATTCAAAATTTTCGGGTTTATTACAGGGACAGCAGAGATCCACTTTGGCCGCGAATCGATATGT
CGAGTTTACTCCCTATCAGTGATAGAGAACGTATGTCGAGTTTACTCCCTATCAGTGATAGAGAACGATG
TCGAGTTTACTCCCTATCAGTGATAGAGAACGTATGTCGAGTTTACTCCCTATCAGTGATAGAGAACGTA
TGTCGAGTTTACTCCCTATCAGTGATAGAGAACGTATGTCGAGTTTATCCCTATCAGTGATAGAGAACGT
ATGTCGAGTTTACTCCCTATCAGTGATAGAGAACGTATGTCGAGGTAGGCGTGTACGGTGGGAGGCCTAT
ATAAGCAGAGCTCGTTTAGTGAACCGTCAGATCGCCTGGAGAATTGGCTAGCGCCACCATGATAGCTCCG
CCAAAGCTCGCTTGTCGGACTCCCTCTCCGGCTAGACCGGCACTTCGCGCCCCCGCCTCCGCTACTTCAG
GTAGCCGAAAGAGGGCGAGGCCACCAGCAGCCCCCGGACGCGATCAGGCGAGGCCACCTGCTCGAGCGGC
TGCTCGCCTCTCAGTAGATGAGGTTAGCAGCCCCAGTACCCCCGAGGCCCCAGACATCCCAGCCTGCCCT
TCTCCGGGCCAGAAGATAAAGAAATCCACCCCGGCAGCAGGTCAGCCGCCCCACCTGACATCCGCGCAGG
ACCAGGACACCATCTCTGAGCTTGCGTCATGCCTGCAACGGGCCCGGGAGCTGGGGGCAAGAGTCCGGGC
GCTGAAGGCCAGTGCCCAGGATGCTGGGGAGTCCTGCACCCCAGAGGCCGAGGGCCGCCCTGAGGAGCCA
TGTGGCGAGAAGGCGCCCGCCTACCAGCGCTTCCATGCCCTGGCCCAGCCCGGCCTGCCGGGACTCGTGC
TGCCCTACAAGTACCAGGTGCTGGCGGAGATGTTCCGCAGCATGGACACCATCGTGGGCATGCTCCACAA
CCGCTCCGAGACGCCCACCTTTGCCAAGGTCCAGCGGGGCGTCCAGGACATGATGCGTAGGCGTTTTGAG
GAGCGCAATGTTGGCCAGATCAAAACCGTGTACCCGGCCTCCTACCGCTTCCGCCAGGAGCGCAGTGTCC
CCACCTTCAAGGATGGCACCAGGAGGTCAGATTACCAGCTCACCATCGAGCCACTGCTGGAGCAGGAGGC
TGACGGAGCAGCCCCCCAGCTCACGGCCTCGCGCCTCCTGCAGCGACGGCAGATCTTCAGCCAGAAGCTG
GTGGAGCATGTCAAGGAGCACCACAAGGCCTTCCTGGCCTCCCTGAGCCCCGCCATGGTGGTGCCGGAGG
ACCAGCTGACCCGCTGGCACCCGCGCTTCAACGTGGATGAAGTACCCGACATCGAGCCGGCCGCGCTGCC
CCAGCCACCCGCCACGGAGAAGCTCACCACTGCTCAGGAGGTGCTGGCCCGGGCCCGCAACCTGATTTCA
CCCAGGATGGAGAAGGCCTTGAGTCAATTGGCCCTGCGCTCTGCTGCGCCCAGCAGCCCCGGGTCTCCCA
GGCCAGCACTGCCGGCTACCCCACCAGCCACCCCGCCTGCAGCCTCTCCCAGTGCTCTGAAGGGGGTGTC
CCAGGATCTGCTGGAGCGGATCCGAGCCAAGGAGGCACAGAAGCAGCTGGCACAGATGACGCGGTGCCCG
GAGCAGGAGCAGCGGCTGCAGCGCTTAGAACGGCTGCCTGAGCTGGCCCGCGTGCTGCGGAGCGTCTTTG
TGTCCGAACGCAAGCCTGCGCTCAGCATGGAGGTGGCCTGTGCCAGGATGGTGGGCAGCTGTTGTACTAT
CATGAGCCCTGGGGAAATGGAGAAGCACGGTGCAGGAAGCGCTGGGGGATCCATGGCACCTAAGAAAAAG
CGGAAAGTGGGCGGAAGTGGTTATCCGTACGACGTACCAGACTACGCATGAGAATTCGATCCGGGGTTGG
GGTTGCGCCTTTTCCAAGGCAGCCCTGGGTTTGCGCAGGGACGCGGCTGCTCTGGGCGTGGTTCCGGGAA
ACGCAGCGGCGCCGACCCTGGGTCTCGCACATTCTTCACGTCCGTTCGCAGCGTCACCCGGATCTTCGCC
GCTACCCTTGTGGGCCCCCCGGCGACGCTTCCTGCTCCGCCCCTAAGTCGGGAAGGTTCCTTGCGGTTCG
CGGCGTGCCGGACGTGACAAACGGAAGCCGCACGTCTCACTAGTACCCTCGCAGACGGACAGCGCCAGGG
AGCAATGGCAGCGCGCCGACCGCGATGGGCTGTGGCCAATAGCGGCTGCTCAGCAGGGCGCGCCGAGAGC
AGCGGCCGGGAAGGGGCGGTGCGGGAGGCGGGGTGTGGGGCGGTAGTGTGGGCCCTGTTCCTGCCCGCGC
GGTGTTCCGCATTCTGCAAGCCTCCGGAGCGCACGTCGGCAGTCGGCTCCCTCGTTGACCGAATCACCGA
CCTCTCTCCCCAGCAATTCACCATGACCGAGTACAAGCCCACGGTGCGCCTCGCCACCCGCGACGACGTC
CCCAGGGCCGTACGCACCCTCGCCGCCGCGTTCGCCGACTACCCCGCCACGCGCCACACCGTCGATCCGG
ACCGCCACATCGAGCGGGTCACCGAGCTGCAAGAACTCTTCCTCACGCGCGTCGGGCTCGACATCGGCAA
GGTGTGGGTCGCGGACGACGGCGCCGCGGTGGCGGTCTGGACCACGCCGGAGAGCGTCGAAGCGGGGGCG
GTGTTCGCCGAGATCGGCCCGCGCATGGCCGAGTTGAGCGGTTCCCGGCTGGCCGCGCAGCAACAGATGG
AAGGCCTCCTGGCGCCGCACCGGCCCAAGGAGCCCGCGTGGTTCCTGGCCACCGTCGGCGTCTCGCCCGA
CCACCAGGGCAAGGGTCTGGGCAGCGCCGTCGTGCTCCCCGGAGTGGAGGCGGCCGAGCGCGCCGGGGTG
CCCGCCTTCCTGGAGACCTCCGCGCCCCGCAACCTCCCCTTCTACGAGCGGCTCGGCTTCACCGTCACCG
CCGACGTCGAGGTGCCCGAAGGACCGCGCACCTGGTGCATGACCCGCAAGCCCGGTGCCGAAGGTAGAGG
TTCTCTCCTCACTTGTGGTGATGTTGAAGAAAACCCTGGTCCAATGTCTAGACTGGACAAGAGCAAAGTC
ATAAACGGAGCTCTGGAATTACTCAATGGTGTCGGTATCGAAGGCCTGACGACAAGGAAACTCGCTCAAA
AGCTGGGAGTTGAGCAGCCTACCCTGTACTGGCACGTGAAGAACAAGCGGGCCCTGCTCGATGCCCTGCC
AATCGAGATGCTGGACAGGCATCATACCCACTTCTGCCCCCTGGAAGGCGAGTCATGGCAAGACTTTCTG
CGGAACAACGCCAAGTCATACCGCTGTGCTCTCCTCTCACATCGCGACGGGGCTAAAGTGCATCTCGGCA
CCCGCCCAACAGAGAAACAGTACGAAACCCTGGAAAATCAGCTCGCGTTCCTGTGTCAGCAAGGCTTCTC
CCTGGAGAACGCACTGTACGCTCTGTCCGCCGTGGGCCACTTTACACTGGGCTGCGTATTGGAGGAACAG
GAGCATCAAGTAGCAAAAGAGGAAAGAGAGACACCTACCACCGATTCTATGCCCCCACTTCTGAGACAAG
CAATTGAGCTGTTCGACCGGCAGGGAGCCGAACCTGCCTTCCTTTTCGGCCTGGAACTAATCATATGTGG
CCTGGAGAAACAGCTAAAGTGCGAAAGCGGCGGGCCGACCGACGCCCTTGACGATTTTGACTTAGACATG
CTCCCAGCCGATGCCCTTGACGACTTTGACCTTGATATGCTGCCTGCTGACGCTCTTGACGATTTTGACC
TTGACATGCTCCCCGGGTAACTAAGTAAGGATCGATCCAAGATATCGTATTCTTAACTATGTTGCTCCTT
TTACGCTATGTGGATACGCTGCTTTAATGCCTTTGTATCATGCTATTGCTTCCCGTATGGCTTTCATTTT
CTCCTCCTTGTATAAATCCTGGTTGCTGTCTCTTTATGAGGAGTTGTGGCCCGTTGTCAGGCAACGTGGC
GTGGTGTGCACTGTGTTTGCTGACGCAACCCCCACTGGTTGGGGCATTGCCACCACCTGTCAGCTCCTTT
CCGGGACTTTCGCTTTCCCCCTCCCTATTGCCACGGCGGAACTCATCGCCGCCTGCCTTGCCCGCTGCTG
GACAGGGGCTCGGCTGTTGGGCACTGACAATTCCGTGGTGTTGTCGGGGAAGCTGACGTCCTTTCCATGG
CTGCTCGCCTGTGTTGCCACCTGGATTCTGCGCGGGACGTCCTTCTGCTACGTCCCTTCGGCCCTCAATC
CAGCGGACCTTCCTTCCCGCGGCCTGCTGCCGGCTCTGCGGCCTCTTCCGCGTCTTCGCCTTCGCCCTCA
GACGAGTCGGATCTCCCTTTGGGCCGCCTCCCCGCCTGTTTCGCCTCGGCGTCCGGACTAGAGGTACCTT
TAAGACCAATGACTTACAAGGCAGCTGTAGATCTTAGCCACTTTTTAAAAGAAAAGGGGGGACTGGAAGG
GCTAATTCACTCCCAACGAAGACAAGATCTGCTTTTTGCTTGTACTGGGTCTCTCTGGTTAGACCAGATC
TGAGCCTGGGAGCTCTCTGGCTAACTAGGGAACCCACTGCTTAAGCCTCAATAAAGCTTGCCTTGAGTGC
TTCAAGTAGTGTGTGCCCGTCTGTTGTGTGACTCTGGTAACTAGAGATCCCTCAGACCCTTTTAGTCAGT
GTGGAAAATCTCTAGCAGTAGTAGTTCATGTCATCTTATTATTCAGTATTTATAACTTGCAAAGAAATGA
ATATCAGAGAGTGAGAGGAACTTGTTTATTGCAGCTTATAATGGTTACAAATAAAGCAATAGCATCACAA
ATTTCACAAATAAAGCATTTTTTTCACTGCATTCTAGTTGTGGTTTGTCCAAACTCATCAATGTATCTTA
TCATGTCTGGCTCTAGCTATCCCGCCCCTAACTCCGCCCATCCCGCCCCTAACTCCGCCCAGTTCCGCCC
ATTCTCCGCCCCATGGCTGACTAATTTTTTTTATTTATGCAGAGGCCGAGGCCGCCTCGGCCTCTGAGCT
ATTCCAGAAGTAGTGAGGAGGCTTTTTTGGAGGCCTTTCAAATATGTATCCGCTCATGAGACAATAACCC
TGATAAATGCTTCAATAATATTGAAAAAGGAAGAGTATGAGTATTCAACATTTCCGTGTCGCCCTTATTC
CCTTTTTTGCGGCATTTTGCCTTCCTGTTTTTGCTCACCCAGAAACGCTGGTGAAAGTAAAAGATGCTGA
AGATCAGTTGGGTGCACGAGTGGGTTACATCGAACTGGATCTCAACAGCGGTAAGATCCTTGAGAGTTTT
CGCCCCGAAGAACGTTTTCCAATGATGAGCACTTTTAAAGTTCTGCTATGTGGCGCGGTATTATCCCGTA
TTGACGCCGGGCAAGAGCAACTCGGTCGCCGCATACACTATTCTCAGAATGACTTGGTTGAGTACTCACC
AGTCACAGAAAAGCATCTTACGGATGGCATGACAGTAAGAGAATTATGCAGTGCTGCCATAACCATGAGT
GATAACACTGCGGCCAACTTACTTCTGACAACGATCGGAGGACCGAAGGAGCTAACCGCTTTTTTGCACA
ACATGGGGGATCATGTAACTCGCCTTGATCGTTGGGAACCGGAGCTGAATGAAGCCATACCAAACGACGA
GCGTGACACCACGATGCCTGTAGCAATGGCAACAACGTTGCGCAAACTATTAACTGGCGAACTACTTACT
CTAGCTTCCCGGCAACAATTAATAGACTGGATGGAGGCGGATAAAGTTGCAGGACCACTTCTGCGCTCGG
CCCTTCCGGCTGGCTGGTTTATTGCTGATAAATCTGGAGCCGGTGAGCGTGGGTCTCGCGGTATCATTGC
AGCACTGGGGCCAGATGGTAAGCCCTCCCGTATCGTAGTTATCTACACGACGGGGAGTCAGGCAACTATG
GATGAACGAAATAGACAGATCGCTGAGATAGGTGCCTCACTGATTAAGCATTGGTAACTGTCAGACCAAG
TTTACTCATATATACTTTAGATTGATTTAAAACTTCATTTTTAATTTAAAAGGATCTAGGTGAAGATCCT
TTTTGATAATCTCATGACCAAAATCCCTTAACGTGAGTTTTCGTTCCACTGAGCGTCAGACCCCGTAGAA
AAGATCAAAGGATCTTCTTGAGATCCTTTTTTTCTGCGCGTAATCTGCTGCTTGCAAACAAAAAAACCAC
CGCTACCAGCGGTGGTTTGTTTGCCGGATCAAGAGCTACCAACTCTTTTTCCGAAGGTAACTGGCTTCAG
CAGAGCGCAGATACCAAATACTGTTCTTCTAGTGTAGCCGTAGTTAGGCCACCACTTCAAGAACTCTGTA
GCACCGCCTACATACCTCGCTCTGCTAATCCTGTTACCAGTGGCTGCTGCCAGTGGCGATAAGTCGTGTC
TTACCGGGTTGGACTCAAGACGATAGTTACCGGATAAGGCGCAGCGGTCGGGCTGAACGGGGGGTTCGTG
CACACAGCCCAGCTTGGAGCGAACGACCTACACCGAACTGAGATACCTACAGCGTGAGCTATGAGAAAGC
GCCACGCTTCCCGAAGGGAGAAAGGCGGACAGGTATCCGGTAAGCGGCAGGGTCGGAACAGGAGAGCGCA
CGAGGGAGCTTCCAGGGGGAAACGCCTGGTATCTTTATAGTCCTGTCGGGTTTCGCCACCTCTGACTTGA
GCGTCGATTTTTGTGATGCTCGTCAGGGGGGCGGAGCCTATGGAAAAACGCCAGCAACGCGGCCTTTTTA
CGGTTCCTGGCCTTTTGCTGGCCTTTTGCTCACATGTTCTTTCCTGCGTTATCCCCTGATTCTGTGGATA
ACCGTATTACCGCCTTTGAGTGAGCTGATACCGCTCGCCGCAGCCGAACGACCGAGCGCAGCGAGTCAGT
GAGCGAGGAAGCGGAAGAGCGCCCAATACGCAAACCGCCTCTCCCCGCGCGTTGGCCGATTCATTAATGC
AGCTGGCACGACAGGTTTCCCGACTGGAAAGCGGGCAGTGAGCGCAACGCAATTAATGTGAGTTAGCTCA
CTCATTAGGCACCCCAGGCTTTACACTTTATGCTTCCGGCTCGTATGTTGTGTGGAATTGTGAGCGGATA
ACAATTTCACACAGGAAACAGCTATGACCATGATTACGCCAAGCGCGCAATTAACCCTCACTAAAGGGAA
CAAAAGCTGGAGCTGCAAGCTTAATGTAGTCTTATGCAATACTCTTGTAGTCTTGCAACATGGTAACGAT
GAGTTAGCAACATGCCTTACAAGGAGAGAAAAAGCACCGTGCATGCCGATTGGTGGAAGTAAGGTGGTAC
GATCGTGCCTTATTAGGAAGGCAACAGACGGGTCTGACATGGATTGGACGAACCACTGAATTGCCGCATT
GCAGAGATATTGTATTTAAGTGCCTAGCTCGATACATAAACGGGTCTCTCTGGTTAGACCAGATCTGAGC
CTGGGAGCTCTCTGGCTAACTAGGGAACCCACTGCTTAAGCCTCAATAAAGCTTGCCTTGAGTGCTTCAA
GTAGTGTGTGCCCGTCTGTTGTGTGACTCTGGTAACTAGAGATCCCTCAGACCCTTTTAGTCAGTGTGGA
AAATCTCTAGCAGTGGCGCCCGAACAGGGACTTGAAAGCGAAAGGGAAACCAGAGGAGCTCTCTCGACGC
AGGACTCGGCTTGCTGAAGCGCGCACGGCAAGAGGCGAGGGGCGGCGACTGGTGAGTACGCCAAAAATTT
TGACTAGCGGAGGCTAGAAGGAGAGAGATGGGTGCGAGAGCGTCAGTATTAAGCGGGGGAGAATTAGATC
GCGATGGGAAAAAATTCGGTTAAGGCCAGGGGGAAAGAAAAAATATAAATTAAAACATATAGTATGGGCA
AGCAGGGAGCTAGAACGATTCGCAGTTAATCCTGGCCTGTTAGAAACATCAGAAGGCTGTAGACAAATAC
TGGGACAGCTACAACCATCCCTTCAGACAGGATCAGAAGAACTTAGATCATTATATAATACAGTAGCAAC
CCTCTATTGTGTGCATCAAAGGATAGAGATAAAAGACACCAAGGAAGCTTTAGACAAGATAGAGGAAGAG
CAAAACAAAAGTAAGACCACCGCACAGCAAGCGGCCGCTGATCTTCAGACCTGGAGGAGGAGATATGAGG
GACAATTGGAGAAGTGAATTATATAAATATAAAGTAGTAAAAATTGAACCATTAGGAGTAGCACCCACCA
AGGCAAAGAGAAGAGTGGTGCAGAGAGAAAAAAGAGCAGTGGGAATAGGAGCTTTGTTCCTTGGGTTCTT
GGGAGCAGCAGGAAGCACTATGGGCGCAGCGTCAATGACGCTGACGGTACAGGCCAGACAATTATTGTCT
GGTATAGTGCAGCAGCAGAACAATTTGCTGAGGGCTATTGAGGCGCAACAGCATCTGTTGCAACTCACAG
TCTGGGGCATCAAGCAGCTCCAGGCAAGAATCCTGGCTGTGGAAAGATACCTAAAGGATCAACAGCTCCT
GGGGATTTGGGGTTGCTCTGGAAAACTCATTTGCACCACTGCTGTGCCTTGGAATGCTAGTTGGAGTAAT
AAATCTCTGGAACAGATTTGGAATCACACGACCTGGATGGAGTGGGACAGAGAAATTAACAATTACACAA
GCTTAATACACTCCTTAATTGAAGAATCGCAAAACCAGCAAGAAAAGAATGAACAAGAATTATTGGAATT
AGATAAATGGGCAAGTTTGTGGAATTGGTTTAACATAACAAATTGGCTGTGGTATATAAAATTATTCATA
ATGATAGTAGGAGGCTTGGTAGGTTTAAGAATAGTTTTTGCTGTACTTTCTATAGTGAATAGAGTTAGGC
AGGGATATTCACCATTATCGTTTCAGACCCACCTCCCAACCCCGAGGGGAC
Features (pLannotate 1.2.2; 26 found; start..end, strand, type, name):
     41..158     +  misc_feature   cPPT/CTS: central polypurine tract and central termination sequence of HIV-1
    212..526     +  promoter       tight TRE promoter: Tet-responsive promoter PTight, consisting of seven tet operator sequences followed by the minimal CMV promoter
    552..1988    +  CDS            CDT1 (fragment): CDT1_HUMAN - Experimental evidence at protein level: Swiss-Prot protein existence level 1. Required for both DNA replication and mitosis (PubMed:11125146, PubMed:22581055, PubMed:21856198, PubMed:14993212, PubMed:26842564). DNA replication licensing factor, required for pre- replication complex assembly. Cooperates with CDC6 and the origin recognition complex (ORC) during G1 phase of the cell cycle to promote the loading of the mini-chromosome maintenance (MCM) complex onto DNA to generate pre-replication complexes (pre-RC)(PubMed:14672932). Required also for mitosis by promoting stable kineto
   2093..2603    +  promoter       hPGK promoter: human phosphoglycerate kinase 1 promoter
   2613..3209    +  CDS            PuroR (fragment): puromycin N-acetyltransferase; pac from Streptomyces; confers resistance to puromycin
   3264..3961    +  CDS            rtTA3 (fragment): reverse tetracycline transactivator 3 activates expression from Tet-responsive promoters in the presence of doxycycline
   3891..4001    +  CDS            VP48: 3 tandem repeats of the minimal activation domain of herpes simplex virus VP16 (Cheng et al., 2013)
   4037..4585    +  misc_feature   WPRE (fragment): woodchuck hepatitis virus posttranscriptional regulatory element
   4611..4682    +  CDS            nef (fragment): NEF_HV1Z2 - Experimental evidence at protein level: Swiss-Prot protein existence level 1. Extracellular Nef protein targets CD4(+) T-lymphocytes for apoptosis by interacting with CXCR4 surface receptors. From Human immunodeficiency virus type 1 group M subtype D (isolate Z2/CDC-Z34) (HIV-1).
   4684..4917    +  LTR            3' LTR (ΔU3): self-inactivating 3' long terminal repeat (LTR) from HIV-1
   4989..5110    +  polyA_signal   SV40 poly(A) signal: SV40 polyadenylation signal
   5150..5285    +  rep_origin     SV40 ori: SV40 origin of replication
   5293..5356    +  promoter       AmpR promoter: bla
   5357..6217    +  CDS            AmpR: β-lactamase; bla; confers resistance to ampicillin, carbenicillin, and related antibiotics
   6388..6976    +  rep_origin     ori: high-copy-number ColE1/pMB1/pBR322/pUC origin of replication
   7159..7251    +  CDS            lacI (fragment): lac repressor; lacI; The lac repressor binds to the lac operator to inhibit transcription in E. coli. This inhibition can be relieved by adding lactose or isopropyl-β-D-thiogalactopyranoside (IPTG).
   7264..7285    +  protein_bind   CAP binding site: CAP binding activates transcription in the presence of cAMP. E. coli catabolite activator protein
   7300..7330    +  promoter       lac promoter: promoter for the E. coli lac operon
   7338..7354    +  protein_bind   lac operator: The lac repressor binds to the lac operator to inhibit transcription in E. coli. This inhibition can be relieved by adding lactose or isopropyl-β-D-thiogalactopyranoside (IPTG). lac repressor encoded by lacI
   7399..7417    +  promoter       T3 promoter: promoter for bacteriophage T3 RNA polymerase
   7445..7671    +  promoter       RSV promoter: Rous sarcoma virus enhancer/promoter
   7672..7852    +  LTR            5' LTR (truncated): truncated 5' long terminal repeat (LTR) from HIV-1
   7899..8024    +  misc_feature   HIV-1 Ψ: packaging signal of human immunodeficiency virus type 1
   8008..8371    +  CDS            HIV-1 gag (fragment): gag protein from human immunodeficiency virus 1; gag
   8517..8750    +  misc_feature   RRE: The Rev response element (RRE) of HIV-1 allows for Rev-dependent mRNA export from the nucleus to the cytoplasm.
   9127..9151    +  CDS            Rev (fragment): human immunodeficiency virus 1 (HIV-1) Rev protein; rev; enhances nuclear export of unspliced and incompletely spliced viral mRNAs
