[The description below was written by a language model from this plasmid's Addgene catalogue record and pLannotate feature annotations shown in this document.]
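Description:
pCW-ND-Cdt1Δ499-546-HA-Puro is a third-generation, self-inactivating HIV-1 lentiviral transfer vector built on the all-in-one pCW backbone for doxycycline-inducible expression of a mutant human CDT1 in mammalian cells. In bacteria it is maintained through a high-copy ColE1/pUC-type origin and selected with ampicillin via β-lactamase. The viral portion comprises an RSV promoter driving a truncated 5' LTR, the Ψ packaging signal with a partial gag fragment, the RRE, the cPPT/CTS, a WPRE and a ΔU3 3' LTR, followed by an SV40 polyadenylation signal and SV40 origin. The depositor notes that virus was produced with a third-generation packaging system and VSV-G envelope.

The payload consists of two expression units. A tight TRE promoter (seven tet operators upstream of a minimal CMV promoter) drives the CDT1 insert. Downstream, a constitutive human PGK promoter drives puromycin N-acetyltransferase followed by the reverse tetracycline transactivator rtTA3, so transduced cells can be puromycin-selected and already carry the activator needed to switch on the TRE when doxycycline is added. The element linking PuroR and rtTA3 is not annotated in the feature table.

The insert is a "non-degradable" CDT1 lacking amino acids 1–19 and carrying a ΔCy mutation (residues 68–70 changed to alanine), changes intended to prevent its S-phase degradation. It also has a deletion of residues 499–546 in the MCM-binding domain, an SV40 NLS, a C-terminal HA tag, and codon optimisation of the first 183 bp. The construct suits studies of how CDT1 persisting into S phase affects origin licensing and DNA synthesis, and whether that depends on its MCM-binding region.
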