Addgene plasmid #193768: pCW-ND-Cdt1Δ499-546-HA-Puro
Purpose: Doxycyline-inducible (TetOn) human Cdt1 (SDV40 NLS , C-terminal HA ) w/ mutations stopping S phase degradation and in MCM binding domain (Δ499-546), expressed from all-in-one pCW vector (TetOn + rtTA)
Depositing lab: Tobias Meyer. Depositing organization: Cornell University. Publication: CDT1 inhibits CMG helicase in early S phase to separate origin licensing from DNA synthesis. Ratnayeke N, Baris Y, Chung M, Yeeles JTP, Meyer T. Mol Cell. 2023 Jan 5;83(1):26-42.e13. doi: 10.1016/j.molcel.2022.12.004. PubMed 36608667.
Backbone
  Vector backbone: pCW
  Backbone size w/o insert (bp): 7606
  Vector type: Lentiviral
  Selectable markers: Puromycin
Growth in bacteria
  Bacterial resistance: Ampicillin, 100 μg/mL
  Growth temperature: 30°C
  Growth strain: NEB Stable
  Copy number: High Copy
Gene/Insert
  Gene/Insert name: ND-Cdt1Δ499-546 (alt name: Non-degradable Cdt1Δ499-546-HA)
  Species: H. sapiens (human)
  Insert size (bp): 1545
  Mutation: amino acids 1-19 deleted, ΔCy mutation (aa68-70 to alanine), removal of aa499-546, SV40 NLS, 1-183 bp codon optimized
  Entrez Gene: CDT1 (a.k.a. DUP, RIS2)
  Promoter: TRE
  Tag / fusion protein: HA (C terminal on insert)
  Cloning method: Gibson Cloning
  Sequencing primers: 5′ cagagctcgtttagtgaaccg; 3′ cggaaccacgcccagagc
Terms and licenses: Academic/Nonprofit Terms; Industry Terms: Not Available to Industry
Depositor comments: The 3rd generation packaging system (pMDLg/pRRE, pRSV-rev, and pVSVG) was used to create virus from this lentiviral transfer vector.
How to cite: pCW-ND-Cdt1Δ499-546-HA-Puro was a gift from Tobias Meyer (Addgene plasmid # 193768 ; http://n2t.net/addgene:193768 ; RRID:Addgene_193768)
